>Addgene plasmid #48016 | pICH41722 | depositor full sequence | sequence record 69016 | Full Sequence
GGGTACCGAGCTCGAATTCACTGGCCGTCGTTTTACAACGTCGTGACTGGGAAAACCCTGGCGTTACCCA
ACTTAATCGCCTTGCAGCACATCCCCCTTTCGCCAGCTGGCGTAATAGCGAAGAGGCCCGCACCGATCGC
CCTTCCCAACAGTTGCGCAGCCTGAATGGCGAATGGCGCCTGATGCGGTATTTTCTCCTTACGCATCTGT
GCGGTATTTCACACCGCATATGGTGCACTCTCAGTACAATCTGCTCTGATGCCGCATAGTTAAGCCAGCC
CCGACACCCGCCAACACCCGCTGACGCGCCCTGACGGGCTTGTCTGCTCCCGGCATCCGCTTACAGACAA
GCTGTGACCATCTCCGGGAGCTGCATGTGTCAGAGGTTTTCACCGTCATCACCGAAACGCGCGAGTCGAA
AGGGCCTCGTGATACGCCTATTTTTATAGGTTAATGTCATGATAATAATGGTTTCTTAGACGTCAGGTGG
CACTTTTCGGGGAAATGTGCGCGGAACCCCTATTTGTTTATTTTTCTAAATACATTCAAATATGTATCCG
CTCATGAGACAATAACCCTGATAAATGCTTCAATAATATTGAAAAAGGAAGAGTATGCGCTCACGCAACT
GGTCCAGAACCTTGACCGAACGCAGCGGTGGTAACGGCGCAGTGGCGGTTTTCATGGCTTGTTATGACTG
TTTTTTTGGGGTACAGTCTATGCCTCGGGCATCCAAGCAGCAAGCGCGTTACGCCGTGGGTCGATGTTTG
ATGTTATGGAGCAGCAACGATGTTACGCAGCAGGGCAGTCGCCCTAAAACAAAGTTAAACATCATGAGGG
AAGCGGTGATCGCCGAAGTATCGACTCAACTATCAGAGGTAGTTGGCGTCATCGAGCGCCATCTCGAACC
GACGTTGCTGGCCGTACATTTGTACGGCTCCGCAGTGGATGGCGGCCTGAAGCCACACAGTGATATTGAT
TTGCTGGTTACGGTGACCGTAAGGCTTGATGAAACAACGCGGCGAGCTTTGATCAACGACCTTTTGGAAA
CTTCGGCTTCCCCTGGAGAGAGCGAGATTCTCCGCGCTGTAGAAGTCACCATTGTTGTGCACGACGACAT
CATTCCGTGGCGTTATCCAGCTAAGCGCGAACTGCAATTTGGAGAATGGCAGCGCAATGACATTCTTGCA
GGTATCTTCGAGCCAGCCACGATCGACATTGATCTGGCTATCTTGCTGACAAAAGCAAGAGAACATAGCG
TTGCCTTGGTAGGTCCAGCGGCGGAGGAACTCTTTGATCCGGTTCCTGAACAGGATCTATTTGAGGCGCT
AAATGAAACCTTAACGCTATGGAACTCGCCGCCCGACTGGGCTGGCGATGAGCGAAATGTAGTGCTTACG
TTGTCCCGCATTTGGTACAGCGCAGTAACCGGCAAAATCGCGCCGAAGGATGTCGCTGCCGACTGGGCAA
TGGAGCGCCTGCCGGCCCAGTATCAGCCCGTCATACTTGAAGCTAGACAGGCTTATCTTGGACAAGAAGA
AGATCGCTTGGCCTCGCGCGCAGATCAGTTGGAAGAATTTGTCCACTACGTGAAAGGCGAGATCACCAAG
GTAGTCGGCAAATAACTGTCAGACCAAGTTTACTCATATATACTTTAGATTGATTTAAAACTTCATTTTT
AATTTAAAAGGATCTAGGTGAAGATCCTTTTTGATAATCTCATGACCAAAATCCCTTAACGTGAGTTTTC
GTTCCACTGAGCGTCAGACCCCGTAGAAAAGATCAAAGGATCTTCTTGAGATCCTTTTTTTCTGCGCGTA
ATCTGCTGCTTGCAAACAAAAAAACCACCGCTACCAGCGGTGGTTTGTTTGCCGGATCAAGAGCTACCAA
CTCTTTTTCCGAAGGTAACTGGCTTCAGCAGAGCGCAGATACCAAATACTGTCCTTCTAGTGTAGCCGTA
GTTAGGCCACCACTTCAAGAACTCTGTAGCACCGCCTACATACCTCGCTCTGCTAATCCTGTTACCAGTG
GCTGCTGCCAGTGGCGATAAGTCGTGTCTTACCGGGTTGGACTCAAGACGATAGTTACCGGATAAGGCGC
AGCGGTCGGGCTGAACGGGGGGTTCGTGCACACAGCCCAGCTTGGAGCGAACGACCTACACCGAACTGAG
ATACCTACAGCGTGAGCTATGAGAAAGCGCCACGCTTCCCGAAGGGAGAAAGGCGGACAGGTATCCGGTA
AGCGGCAGGGTCGGAACAGGAGAGCGCACGAGGGAGCTTCCAGGGGGAAACGCCTGGTATCTTTATAGTC
CTGTCGGGTTTCGCCACCTCTGACTTGAGCGTCGATTTTTGTGATGCTCGTCAGGGGGGCGGAGCCTATG
GAAAAACGCCAGCAACGCGGCCTTTTTACGGTTCCTGGCCTTTTGCTGGCCTTTTGCTCACATGTTCTTT
CCTGCGTTATCCCCTGATTCTGTGGATAACCGTATTACCGCCTTTGAGTGAGCTGATACCGCTCGCCGCA
GCCGAACGACCGAGCGCAGCGAGTCAGTGAGCGAGGAAGCGGAAGAGCGCCCAATACGCAAACCGCCTCT
CCCCGCGCGTTGGCCGATTCATTAATGCAGCTGGCACGACAGGTTTCCCGACTGGAAAGCGGGCAGTGAG
CGCAACGCAATTAATGTGAGTTAGCTCACTCATTAGGCACCCCAGGCTTTACACTTTATGCTTCCGGCTC
GTATGTTGTGTGGAATTGTGAGCGGATAACAATTTCACACAGGAAACAGCTATGACCATGATTACGCCAA
GCTTGCATGCCTGCAGGTCGACTCTAGAGGATCCCCTTGAAGACAAGCAAGAGGATGCACATGTGACCGA
GGGATTGTCTTCGTGGAAACTTGGGACTTCAGATTCCACCCCTTGCAAGCGTGGAAAGCCTTCCGACCAA
GGGAAGTGTCGGATGTAGAGGAAATGGAAAGTTTGTTCTCAGATGGGGACTTGCTTGATTGCTTCACAAG
AATGCCAGCTTATGCGGTAAACGCAGAGGAAGATTTAGCTGCAATCAGGAAAACGCCCGAGATGGATGTC
GGTCAAGAAGTTAAAGAACCTGCAGGAGACAGAAATCAATACTCAAACCCTGCAGAAACTTTCCTCAACA
AGCTCCACAGGAAACACAGTAGGGAGGTGAAACACCAGGCCGCAAAGAAAGCTAAACGCCTAGCTGAAAT
CCAGGAGTCAATGAGAGCTGAAGGTGATGCCGAACCAAATGAAATAAGCGGGGGCATGGGGGCAATACCC
AGCAACGCCGAACTTCCTGGGCCCAAA
Features (pLannotate 1.2.2; 14 found; start..end, strand, type, name):
     16..173     +  CDS            lacZα (fragment): LacZα fragment of β-galactosidase; lacZ fragment
    179..278     -  misc_feature   bom (fragment): basis of mobility region from pBR322
    380..415     -  CDS            rop (fragment): Rop protein, which maintains plasmids at low copy number; rop
    510..614     +  promoter       AmpR promoter: bla
    605..685     -  CDS            int (fragment): INT2_ECOLX - Protein inferred from homology: Swiss-Prot protein existence level 3. Putative integrase believed to be involved in the insertion of antibiotic resistance genes into plasmids and transposons. From Escherichia coli.
    771..827     +  CDS            GmR (fragment): gentamycin acetyltransferase; aacC1; confers resistance to gentamycin
    834..1625    +  CDS            SmR: aminoglycoside adenylyltransferase (Murphy, 1985); aadA; confers resistance to spectinomycin and streptomycin
   1796..2384    +  rep_origin     ori: high-copy-number ColE1/pMB1/pBR322/pUC origin of replication
   2567..2659    +  CDS            lacI (fragment): lac repressor; lacI; The lac repressor binds to the lac operator to inhibit transcription in E. coli. This inhibition can be relieved by adding lactose or isopropyl-β-D-thiogalactopyranoside (IPTG).
   2672..2693    +  protein_bind   CAP binding site: CAP binding activates transcription in the presence of cAMP. E. coli catabolite activator protein
   2708..2738    +  promoter       lac promoter: promoter for the E. coli lac operon
   2746..2762    +  protein_bind   lac operator: The lac repressor binds to the lac operator to inhibit transcription in E. coli. This inhibition can be relieved by adding lactose or isopropyl-β-D-thiogalactopyranoside (IPTG). lac repressor encoded by lacI
   2799..2836    -  misc_feature   MCS (fragment): pUC18/19 multiple cloning site
   2883..30      +  CDS            RDRP_PVXX3 (fragment) (across the origin): Protein inferred from homology: Swiss-Prot protein existence level 3. RNA replication. The central part of this protein possibly functions as an ATP-binding helicase (Probable). From Potato virus X (strain X3) (PVX).
