[The description below was written by a language model from this plasmid's Addgene catalogue record and pLannotate feature annotations shown in this document.]
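Description:
pICH41722 is a small, high-copy bacterial plasmid from the Modular Cloning (MoClo) toolkit for standardized assembly of multigene constructs. It is catalogued as an empty backbone, and the depositor describes it as a "level 2 end linker". It is built on a self-made pUC19-derived backbone of about 3.3 kb and is propagated in E. coli through the ColE1/pMB1-type pUC origin. Selection is with spectinomycin, conferred by the aadA aminoglycoside adenylyltransferase gene (SmR), which also gives streptomycin resistance. The short integrase and gentamicin acetyltransferase fragments annotated just upstream of aadA, along with an AmpR promoter, look like remnants of the integron-type cassette the marker came from, not working genes. The bom, rop and lacI fragments are likewise backbone leftovers.

No gene or insert is recorded. The remaining annotated elements are the usual pUC lac region: CAP binding site, lac promoter and operator, a fragment of the pUC18/19 multiple cloning site, and a partial lacZα coding sequence. Between the cloning-site remnant and lacZα, spanning the sequence origin, is a short stretch matched by homology to the Potato virus X replicase. The record does not explain its role, and it is probably non-functional spacer sequence within the linker module.

In the MoClo scheme, end linkers are donor fragments released by Type IIS restriction enzymes. They join the last transcription unit of an assembly to the destination vector, closing a level 2 multigene construct. The feature table does not annotate the Type IIS sites or fusion overhangs, so the position this linker serves cannot be stated from the record.
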