Addgene plasmid #48016: pICH41722
Purpose: (Empty Backbone)
Depositing lab: Sylvestre Marillonnet. Depositing organization: Leibniz Institute of Plant Biochemistry (IPB). Publication: A modular cloning system for standardized assembly of multigene constructs. Weber E, Engler C, Gruetzner R, Werner S, Marillonnet S. PLoS One. 2011 Feb 18;6(2):e16765. doi: 10.1371/journal.pone.0016765. PubMed 21364738.
Backbone
  Vector backbone: pUC19-derived
  Backbone manufacturer: self-made
  Backbone size (bp): 3293
  Vector type: Unspecified
Growth in bacteria
  Bacterial resistance: Spectinomycin, 50 μg/mL
  Growth temperature: 37°C
  Growth strain: DH10B
  Copy number: High Copy
Gene/Insert
  Gene/Insert name: None
Terms and licenses: Academic/Nonprofit Terms; Industry Terms: Not Available to Industry
Depositor comments: level 2 end linker
How to cite: pICH41722 was a gift from Sylvestre Marillonnet (Addgene plasmid # 48016 ; http://n2t.net/addgene:48016 ; RRID:Addgene_48016)
