>Addgene plasmid #48016 | pICH41722 | addgene partial sequence | sequence record 70953 | M13_pUC_rev
TGACCATGATTACGCCAAGCTTGCATGCCTGCAGGTCGACTCTAGAGGATCCCCTTGAAGACAAGCAAGA
GGATGCACATGTGACCGAGGGATTGTCTTCGTGGAAACTTGGGACTTCAGATTCCACCCCTTGCAAGCGT
GGAAAGCCTTCCGACCAAGGGAAGTGTCGGATGTAGAGGAAATGGAAAGTTTGTTCTCAGATGGGGACTT
GCTTGATTGCTTCACAAGAATGCCAGCTTATGCGGTAAACGCAGAGGAAGATTTAGCTGCAATCAGGAAA
ACGCCCGAGATGGATGTCGGTCAAGAAGTTAAAGAACCTGCAGGAGACAGAAATCAATACTCAAACCCTG
CAGAAACTTTCCTCAACAAGCTCCACAGGAAACACAGTAGGGAGGTGAAACACCAGGCCGCAAAGAAAGC
TAAACGCCTAGCTGAAATCCAGGAGTCAATGAGAGCTGAAGGTGATGCCGAACCAAATGAAATAAGCGGG
GGCATGGGGGCAATACCCAGCAACGCCGAACTTCCTGGGCCCAAAGGGTACCGAGCTCGAATTCACTGGC
CGTCGTTTTACAACGTCGTGACTGGGAAAACCCTGGCGTTACCCAACTTAATCGCCTTGCAGCACATCCC
CCTTTCGCCAGCTGGCGTAATAGCGAAGAGGCCCGCACCGATCGCCCTTCCCAACAGTTGCGCAGCCTGA
ATGGCGAATGGCGCCTGATGCGGTATTTTCTCCTTACGCATCTGTGCGGTATTTCACACCGCATATGGTG
CACTCTCAGTACAATCTGCTCTGATGCCGCATAGTTAAGCCAGCCCCGACACCCGCCAACACCCGCTGAC
GCGCCCTGACGGGCTTGTCTGCTCCCGGCATCCGCTTACAGACAAGCTGTGACCATCTCCGGGAGCTGCA
TGTGTCAGAGGTTTTCACCGTCATCACCGAAACGCGCGAGTCGAAAGGGCCTCGTGATACGCCTATTTTT
ATAGGTTAATGTCATGATAATAATGGTTTCTTAGACGTCAGGTGGCACTTTTCGGGGAAATGTGCGCGGA
ACCCCTATTTGTTTATTTTTCTAAATACATTCAAATATGTATCCGCTCATGAGACAATAACCCTGATAAA
TGCTTCAATAATATT
